Addgene plasmid #32867: DDI1
Purpose: Bacterial expression for structure determination; may not be full ORF
Depositing lab: Cheryl Arrowsmith. Depositing organization: University of Toronto.
Backbone
  Vector backbone: pET28a-LIC
  Backbone manufacturer: Structural Genomics Consortium (Addgene plasmid 26094)
  Backbone size w/o insert (bp): 7328
  Vector type: Bacterial Expression
Growth in bacteria
  Bacterial resistance: Kanamycin, 50 μg/mL
  Growth temperature: 37°C
  Growth strain: DH5alpha
  Copy number: Low Copy
Gene/Insert
  Gene/Insert name: DDI1 (alt names: PDB: 3S8I; DNA-damage inducible 1 homolog 1, retroviral-like protease (rvp) domain)
  Species: H. sapiens (human)
  Insert size (bp): 387
  Mutation: amino acids 239-367 only
  GenBank ID: BC022017
  Entrez Gene: DDI1
  Tag / fusion protein: His (N terminal on backbone)
  Cloning method: Ligation Independent Cloning
  Sequencing primers: 5′ T7; 3′ T7-term
Terms and licenses: Academic/Nonprofit Terms; Industry Terms: Not Available to Industry
Depositor comments: PDB: 3S8I. http://www.thesgc.org/structures/3S8I/
How to cite: DDI1 was a gift from Cheryl Arrowsmith (Addgene plasmid # 32867 ; http://n2t.net/addgene:32867 ; RRID:Addgene_32867)
