[The description below was written by a language model from this plasmid's Addgene catalogue record.]
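Description:
DDI1 is a bacterial expression plasmid built on pET28a-LIC, a ligation-independent-cloning derivative of the pET28a vector adapted for high-throughput structural genomics work. It confers kanamycin resistance, is recorded as low copy, and is propagated in a standard cloning strain. The record does not list the promoter or origin of replication. However, the T7 and T7-terminator sequencing primers fit the usual pET layout, in which the insert lies between a T7 promoter and T7 terminator and is expressed in a host that supplies T7 RNA polymerase.

The insert is a 387 bp fragment of human DDI1 (DNA-damage inducible 1 homolog 1) that encodes only amino acids 239–367. This region corresponds to the retroviral-like protease (RVP) domain, so the construct is a deliberate domain truncation rather than the full open reading frame. It was introduced by ligation-independent cloning, in frame with an N-terminal His tag supplied by the backbone, which allows the recombinant protein to be purified by immobilized metal affinity chromatography. The record does not say whether a protease cleavage site lies between the tag and the domain.

The stated purpose is bacterial production of protein for structure determination, and the depositor links the construct to a deposited crystal structure of this domain. It suits work that needs the purified, isolated DDI1 RVP domain, such as crystallography or biophysical and biochemical studies. It does not suit experiments that need the full-length protein, because regions outside residues 239–367 are absent. No feature table accompanies the record, so the details of the backbone elements are not documented here.
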