>Addgene plasmid #32867 | DDI1 | depositor partial sequence | sequence record 38665 | insert
GGACAAGTGACGATGCTCTACATTAACTGCAAAGTGAATGGGCATCCTTTGAAGGCTTTTGTTGACTCGG
GCGCCCAGATGACCATTATGAGCCAGGCTTGTGCCGAGCGATGTAACATCATGAGGCTGGTGGACCGACG
GTGGGCTGGGGTTGCTAAAGGAGTGGGCACACAGAGAATTATTGGCCGTGTTCATCTAGCTCAGATTCAA
ATTGAAGGTGATTTCTTACAGTGCTCTTTCTCCATACTTGAGGATCAACCCATGGATATGCTTCTAGGCC
TAGATATGCTCCGGAGACATCAATGTTCCATCGATTTGAAGAAAAATGTGCTGGTCATCGGCACCACTGG
CACGCAGACTTATTTTCTTCCTGAGGGAGAGTTGCCC
