>Addgene plasmid #32867 | DDI1 | addgene partial sequence | sequence record 42353 | T7 5'-TAATACGACTCACTATAGGG-3'
CCTCTGAATATTTTGTTTACTTTAAGAAGGAGATATACCATGGGCAGCAGCCATCATCATCATCATCACA
GCAGCGGCCTGGTTCCGCGTGGTAGTGGACAAGTGACGATGCTCTACATTAACTGCAAAGTGAATGGGCA
TCCTTTGAAGGCTTTTGTTGACTCGGGCGCCCAGATGACCATTATGAGCCAGGCTTGTGCCGAGCGATGT
AACATCATGAGGCTGGTGGACCGACGGTGGGCTGGGGTTGCTAAAGGAGTGGGCACACAGAGAATTATTG
GCCGTGTTCATCTAGCTCAGATTCAAATTGAAGGTGATTTCTTACAGTGCTCTTTCTCCATACTTGAGGA
TCAACCCATGGATATGCTTCTAGGCCTAGATATGCTCCGGAGACATCAATGTTCCATCGATTTGAAGAAA
AATGTGCTGGTCATCGGCACCACTGGCACGCAGACTTATTTTCTTCCTGAGGGAGAGTTGCCCTGATGAC
GAAGCTTGCGGCCGCACTCGAGCACCACCACCACCACCACTGAGATCCGGCTGCTAACAAAGCCCGAAAG
GAAGCTGAGTTGGCTGCTGCCACCGCTGAGCAATAACTAGCATAACCCCTTGGGGCCTCTAAACGGGTCT
TGAGGGGTTTTTTGCTGAAAGGAGGAACTATATCCGGATTGGCGAATGGG
[124 nt withheld, positions 681-804]
CGCCGGCTTTCCCCGTCAAGCTCTAAATC
